Addgene plasmid #72881: mGLDC
Purpose: overexpression
Depositing lab: David Sabatini. Depositing organization: Whitehead Institute for Biomedical Research. Publication: SHMT2 drives glioma cell survival in ischaemia but imposes a dependence on glycine clearance. Kim D, Fiske BP, Birsoy K, Freinkman E, Kami K, Possemato RL, Chudnovsky Y, Pacold ME, Chen WW, Cantor JR, Shelton LM, Gui DY, Kwon M, Ramkissoon SH, Ligon KL, Kang SW, Snuderl M, Vander Heiden MG, Sabatini DM. Nature. 2015 Apr 16;520(7547):363-7. doi: 10.1038/nature14363. Epub 2015 Apr 8. PubMed 25855294.
Backbone
  Vector backbone: PMXS-IRES-Blasticidin
  Backbone size w/o insert (bp): 5639
  Total vector size (bp): 8671
  Vector type: Mammalian Expression, Retroviral
Growth in bacteria
  Bacterial resistance: Ampicillin, 100 μg/mL
  Growth temperature: 37°C
  Growth strain: NEB Stable
  Copy number: Unknown
Gene/Insert
  Gene/Insert name: Gldc (alt name: D19Wsu57e; D030049L12Rik)
  Species: M. musculus (mouse)
  Insert size (bp): 3078
  GenBank ID: NM_138595.2
  Entrez Gene: Gldc (a.k.a. D030049L12Rik, D19Wsu57e)
  Cloning method: Restriction Enzyme; 5′ cloning site Pac1 (unknown if destroyed); 3′ cloning site Not1 (unknown if destroyed)
  Sequencing primers: 5′ pBMN-5
Terms and licenses: Academic/Nonprofit Terms; Industry Terms: Not Available to Industry
How to cite: mGLDC was a gift from David Sabatini (Addgene plasmid # 72881 ; http://n2t.net/addgene:72881 ; RRID:Addgene_72881)
