[The description below was written by a language model from this plasmid's Addgene catalogue record.]
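Description:
mGLDC is a retroviral mammalian expression plasmid built on the pMXs-IRES-Blasticidin backbone and carrying the mouse Gldc cDNA, which encodes glycine decarboxylase, the P-protein component of the mitochondrial glycine cleavage system. The insert is about 3.1 kb, placed between PacI and NotI sites in a backbone of roughly 5.6 kb, for a total of about 8.7 kb. The plasmid is propagated in E. coli under ampicillin selection. The record recommends a recombination-deficient strain, a common precaution for vectors containing repeated LTR sequences. Copy number is not recorded, and no feature table is provided, so the individual elements are inferred from the backbone name rather than from annotation.

In pMXs-type vectors, the cDNA is generally transcribed from the Moloney murine leukemia virus-derived 5′ LTR, and a packaging signal allows the genomic transcript to be encapsidated when the plasmid is introduced into a packaging cell line that supplies the viral structural and enzymatic proteins in trans. As the backbone name indicates, an IRES downstream of the cloning site links a blasticidin resistance gene to the same transcript as Gldc. Blasticidin selection of transduced cells therefore enriches for stable integrants that also express the insert. No epitope tag or reporter is recorded.

The stated purpose is overexpression. The associated publication studies glioma cell metabolism, specifically SHMT2 activity and the resulting dependence on glycine clearance, which fits with stable expression of GLDC in mammalian cells. A mouse cDNA is often used to restore function in human cells after knockdown, but the record does not state that this construct was used that way.
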