>Addgene plasmid #72881 | mGLDC | addgene partial sequence | sequence record 135674 | IRES-F 5'-TGGCTCTCCTCAAGCGTATT-3'
CCCATTGTATGGGATCTGATCTGGGGCCTCGGTGCACATGCTTTACATGTGTTTAGTCGAGGTTAAAAAA
ACGTCTAGGCCCCCCGAACCACGGGGACGTGGTTTTCCTTTGAAAAACACGATGATAATATGGCCACAAC
CATGGTTCCTTTGTCTCAAGAAGAATCCACCCTCATTGAAAGAGCAACGGCTACAATCAACAGCATCCCC
ATCTCTGAAGACTACAGCGTCGCCAGCGCAGCTCTCTCTAGCGACGGCCGCATCTTCACTGGTGTCAATG
TATATCATTTTACTGGGGGACCTTGTGCAGAACTCGTGGTGCTGGGCACTGCTGCTGCTGCGGCAGCTGG
CAACCTGACTTGTATCGTCGCGATCGGAAATGAGAACAGGGGCATCTTGAGCCCCTGCGGACGGTGCCGA
CAGGTGCTTCTCGATCTGCATCCTGGGATCAAAGCCATAGTGAAGGACAGTGATGGACAGCCGACGGCAG
TTGGGATTCGTGAATTGCTGCCCTCTGGTTATGTGTGGGAGGGCTAAGTCGACGATAAAATAAAAGATTT
TATTTAGTCTCCAGAAAAAGGGGGGAATGAAAGACCCCACCTGTAGGTTTGGCAAGCTAGCTTAAGTAAC
GCCATTTTGCAAGGCATGGAAAAATACATAACTGAGAATAGAGAAGTTCAGATCAAGGTCAGGAACAGAT
GGAACAGCTGAATATGGGCCAAACAGGATATCTGTGGTAAGCAGTTCCTGCCCCGGCTCAGGGCCAAGAA
CAGATGGAACAGCTGAATATGGGCCAAACAGGATATCTGTGGTAAGCAGTTCCTGCCCCGGCTCAGGGCC
AAGAACAGATGGTCCCCAGATGCGGTCCAGCCCTCAGCAGTTTCT
