>Addgene plasmid #72881 | mGLDC | addgene partial sequence | sequence record 135676 | pLXSN5 5'-CCCTTGAACCTCCTCGTTCGACC-3'
CCTCACTCCTTCTCTAGGCGCCCCCATATGGCCATATGAGATCTTATATGGGGCACCCCCGCCCCTTGTA
AACTTCCCTGACCCTGACATGACAAGAGTTACTAACAGCCCCTCTCTCCAAGCTCACTTACAGGCTCTCT
ACTTAGTCCAGCACGAAGTCTGGAGACCTCTGGCGGCAGCCTACCAAGAACAACTGGACCGACCGGTGGT
ACCTCACCCTTACCGAGTCGGCGACACAGTGTGGGTCCGCCGACACCAGACTAAGAACCTAGAACCTCGC
TGGAAAGGACCTTACACAGTCCTGCTGACCACCCCCACCGCCCTCAAAGTAGACGGCATCGCAGCTTGGA
TACACGCCGCCCACGTGAAGGCTGCCGACCCCGGGGGTGGACCATCCTCTAGACTGCCGGATCTAGCTAG
TTAATTAAGCCACCATGCAGCTGTGTGCCAGGGCATGGGGGCTGCGCCTGGGCCGCGGAGCCGGGGGCGG
CCACCGCCTGGCTCGGGGCACCGGCTTGAGTTGGGCGCAGCGAAGCCGGGACAGCAGCGGCGGCGGTGGC
GGTGGCGGTGGCGGGGACCGCGGCGCGGCTGGGGCCTCGCGCCTTCTGGAGCGCCTCCTGCCCAGACACG
ATGACTTCTCCCGGAGACA
